# Supplementary material for: Luminescent and fluorescent triple reporter plasmid constructs for Wnt, Hedgehog and Notch pathway
Source: PLoS One. 2019 Dec 20;14(12):e0226570. doi: 10.1371/journal.pone.0226570 (PMC6924688; doi:10.1371/journal.pone.0226570)
Supplement: S2 File — (GB) [file pone.0226570.s008.gb]

LOCUS       Exported               15489 bp ds-DNA     circular SYN 10-AUG-2018
DEFINITION  synthetic circular DNA.
ACCESSION   .
VERSION     .
KEYWORDS    S2 File
SOURCE      synthetic DNA construct
  ORGANISM  synthetic DNA construct
REFERENCE   1  (bases 1 to 15489)
  AUTHORS   Haider Sami
  TITLE     Direct Submission
  JOURNAL   Exported Friday, Aug 10, 2018 from SnapGene 3.1.4
            http://www.snapgene.com
FEATURES             Location/Qualifiers
     source          1..15489
                     /organism="recombinant plasmid"
                     /mol_type="other DNA"
     LTR             94..327
                     /note="3' LTR (Delta-U3)"
                     /note="self-inactivating 3' long terminal repeat (LTR) from
                     HIV-1"
     polyA_signal    399..520
                     /note="SV40 poly(A) signal"
                     /note="SV40 polyadenylation signal"
     rep_origin      539..674
                     /note="SV40 ori"
                     /note="SV40 origin of replication"
     promoter        complement(707..725)
                     /note="T7 promoter"
                     /note="promoter for bacteriophage T7 RNA polymerase"
     primer_bind     complement(735..751)
                     /note="M13 fwd"
                     /note="common sequencing primer, one of multiple similar 
                     variants"
     rep_origin      896..1351
                     /direction=RIGHT
                     /note="f1 ori"
                     /note="f1 bacteriophage origin of replication; arrow 
                     indicates direction of (+) strand synthesis"
     promoter        1380..1484
                     /gene="bla"
                     /note="AmpR promoter"
     CDS             1485..2345
                     /codon_start=1
                     /gene="bla"
                     /product="beta-lactamase"
                     /note="AmpR"
                     /note="confers resistance to ampicillin, carbenicillin, and
                     related antibiotics"
                     /translation="MSIQHFRVALIPFFAAFCLPVFAHPETLVKVKDAEDQLGARVGYI
                     ELDLNSGKILESFRPEERFPMMSTFKVLLCGAVLSRIDAGQEQLGRRIHYSQNDLVEYS
                     PVTEKHLTDGMTVRELCSAAITMSDNTAANLLLTTIGGPKELTAFLHNMGDHVTRLDRW
                     EPELNEAIPNDERDTTMPVAMATTLRKLLTGELLTLASRQQLIDWMEADKVAGPLLRSA
                     LPAGWFIADKSGAGERGSRGIIAALGPDGKPSRIVVIYTTGSQATMDERNRQIAEIGAS
                     LIKHW"
     rep_origin      2516..3104
                     /direction=RIGHT
                     /note="ori"
                     /note="high-copy-number ColE1/pMB1/pBR322/pUC origin of 
                     replication"
     protein_bind    3392..3413
                     /bound_moiety="E. coli catabolite activator protein"
                     /note="CAP binding site"
                     /note="CAP binding activates transcription in the presence 
                     of cAMP."
     promoter        3428..3458
                     /note="lac promoter"
                     /note="promoter for the E. coli lac operon"
     protein_bind    3466..3482
                     /bound_moiety="lac repressor encoded by lacI"
                     /note="lac operator"
                     /note="The lac repressor binds to the lac operator to 
                     inhibit transcription in E. coli. This inhibition can be 
                     relieved by adding lactose or 
                     isopropyl-beta-D-thiogalactopyranoside (IPTG)."
     primer_bind     3490..3506
                     /note="M13 rev"
                     /note="common sequencing primer, one of multiple similar 
                     variants"
     promoter        3527..3545
                     /note="T3 promoter"
                     /note="promoter for bacteriophage T3 RNA polymerase"
     LTR             3801..3981
                     /note="5' LTR (truncated)"
                     /note="truncated 5' long terminal repeat (LTR) from HIV-1"
     misc_feature    4025..4150
                     /note="HIV-1 Psi"
                     /note="packaging signal of human immunodeficiency virus 
                     type 1"
     misc_feature    4643..4876
                     /note="RRE"
                     /note="The Rev response element (RRE) of HIV-1 allows for 
                     Rev-dependent mRNA export from the nucleus to the 
                     cytoplasm."
     misc_feature    5365..5482
                     /note="cPPT/CTS"
                     /note="central polypurine tract and central termination 
                     sequence of HIV-1"
     protein_bind    5537..5561
                     /gene="mutant version of attB"
                     /bound_moiety="BP Clonase(TM)"
                     /note="attB1"
                     /note="recombination site for the Gateway(R) BP reaction"
     enhancer        5589..5968
                     /note="CMV enhancer"
                     /note="human cytomegalovirus immediate early enhancer"
     promoter        5969..6172
                     /note="CMV promoter"
                     /note="human cytomegalovirus (CMV) immediate early 
                     promoter"
     promoter        6217..6235
                     /note="T7 promoter"
                     /note="promoter for bacteriophage T7 RNA polymerase"
     CDS             6277..6996
                     /codon_start=1
                     /product="enhanced GFP"
                     /note="EGFP"
                     /note="mammalian codon-optimized"
                     /translation="MVSKGEELFTGVVPILVELDGDVNGHKFSVSGEGEGDATYGKLTL
                     KFICTTGKLPVPWPTLVTTLTYGVQCFSRYPDHMKQHDFFKSAMPEGYVQERTIFFKDD
                     GNYKTRAEVKFEGDTLVNRIELKGIDFKEDGNILGHKLEYNYNSHNVYIMADKQKNGIK
                     VNFKIRHNIEDGSVQLADHYQQNTPIGDGPVLLPDNHYLSTQSALSKDPNEKRDHMVLL
                     EFVTAAGITLGMDELYK"
     protein_bind    7037..7057
                     /gene="mutant version of attB"
                     /bound_moiety="BP Clonase(TM)"
                     /note="attB5"
                     /note="core recombination site for the Gateway(R) BP 
                     reaction"
     misc_feature    7091..7101
                     /note="TCF binding site"
     misc_feature    7106..7116
                     /note="TCF binding site"
     misc_feature    7121..7131
                     /note="TCF binding site"
     misc_feature    7137..7147
                     /note="TCF binding site"
     misc_feature    7152..7162
                     /note="TCF binding site"
     misc_feature    7167..7177
                     /note="TCF binding site"
     misc_feature    7182..7192
                     /note="TCF binding site"
     promoter        7232..7263
                     /note="minP"
                     /note="minimal TATA-box promoter with low basal activity"
     misc_feature    7291..7295
                     /note="MCS"
                     /note="multiple cloning site"
     CDS             7325..7840
                     /codon_start=1
                     /product="NanoLuc(R) luciferase"
                     /note="Nluc"
                     /note="human codon-optimized"
                     /translation="MVFTLEDFVGDWRQTAGYNLDQVLEQGGVSSLFQNLGVSVTPIQR
                     IVLSGENGLKIDIHVIIPYEGLSGDQMGQIEKIFKVVYPVDDHHFKVILHYGTLVIDGV
                     TPNMIDYFGRPYEGIAVFDGKKITVTGTLWNGNKIIDERLINPDGSLLFRVTINGVTGW
                     RLCERILA"
     polyA_signal    7880..8101
                     /note="SV40 poly(A) signal"
                     /note="SV40 polyadenylation signal"
     protein_bind    complement(8200..8220)
                     /gene="mutant version of attB"
                     /bound_moiety="BP Clonase(TM)"
                     /note="attB4"
                     /note="core recombination site for the Gateway(R) BP 
                     reaction"
     misc_feature    8247..8287
                     /note="bom"
                     /note="basis of mobility region from pBR322"
     polyA_signal    8526..8660
                     /note="SV40 poly(A) signal"
                     /note="SV40 polyadenylation signal"
     polyA_signal    8754..8888
                     /note="SV40 poly(A) signal"
                     /note="SV40 polyadenylation signal"
     misc_feature    8922..8960
                     /note="3xGLIBS"
                     /note="Identified in JM94 2017-11-21, sequence was given by
                     collaborator, see lab book 17.8.17."
     misc_feature    8961..8999
                     /note="3xGLIBS"
                     /note="Identified in JM94 2017-11-21, sequence was given by
                     collaborator, see lab book 17.8.17."
     misc_feature    9000..9038
                     /note="3xGLIBS"
                     /note="Identified in JM94 2017-11-21, sequence was given by
                     collaborator, see lab book 17.8.17."
     promoter        9129..9191
                     /note="Mini-TK promoter"
                     /note="minimal herpes simplex virus (HSV) thymidine kinase 
                     promoter"
     misc_feature    9247..10900
                     /note="Luciferase, manually added, JM94 2017-11-21"
     intron          11032..11097
                     /note="small t intron"
                     /note="simian virus 40 (SV40) small t antigen intron"
     CDS             11227..11247
                     /codon_start=1
                     /product="nuclear localization signal of SV40 large T 
                     antigen"
                     /note="SV40 NLS"
                     /translation="PKKKRKV"
     polyA_signal    11672..11806
                     /note="SV40 poly(A) signal"
                     /note="SV40 polyadenylation signal"
     protein_bind    12358..12378
                     /gene="mutant version of attB"
                     /bound_moiety="BP Clonase(TM)"
                     /note="attB3"
                     /note="core recombination site for the Gateway(R) BP 
                     reaction"
     misc_feature    12459..12617
                     /note="CBF binding site (from depositor's map)"
                     /note="CBF binding sites"
     misc_feature    12460..12531
                     /note="4 CBF binding elements (from depositor's map)"
                     /note="Sequence of each element: 
                     GATCTGGAGTAACACGCCGTGGGAAAAAATTTATG  JM"
     misc_feature    12492..12497
                     /note="CBF1 binding site"
                     /note="Presumptive first CBF binding site GTGGGAA"
     misc_feature    12527..12531
                     /note="CBF1 binding site"
     misc_feature    12562..12567
                     /note="CBF1 binding site"
     misc_feature    12597..12602
                     /note="CBF1 binding site"
     promoter        12618..12814
                     /note="SV40 promoter"
                     /note="SV40 early promoter"
     rep_origin      12665..12800
                     /note="SV40 ori"
                     /note="SV40 origin of replication"
     gene            12883..13440
                     /gene="GLuc"
                     /label=GLuc
                     /note="GLuc"
     CDS             12883..13440
                     /codon_start=1
                     /gene="GLuc"
                     /product="Gaussia princeps luciferase"
                     /label=Gaussia princeps luciferase
                     /note="GLuc"
                     /translation="MGVKVLFALICIAVAEAKPTENNEDFNIVAVASNFATTDLDADRG
                     KLPGKKLPLEVLKEMEANARKAGCTRGCLICLSHIKCTPKMKKFIPGRCHTYEGDKESA
                     QGGIGEAIVDIPEIPGFKDLEPMEQFIAQVDLCVDCTTGCLKGLANVQCSDLLKKWLPQ
                     RCATFASKIQGQVDKIKGAGGD"
     sig_peptide     12883..12933
                     /gene="GLuc"
                     /label=GLuc(1)
                     /note="GLuc(1)"
                     /note="secretory signal sequence"
     protein_bind    complement(13469..13493)
                     /gene="mutant version of attB"
                     /bound_moiety="BP Clonase(TM)"
                     /note="attB2"
                     /note="recombination site for the Gateway(R) BP reaction"
     misc_feature    13524..14112
                     /note="WPRE"
                     /note="woodchuck hepatitis virus posttranscriptional 
                     regulatory element"
     CDS             complement(13995..14006)
                     /codon_start=1
                     /product="Factor Xa recognition and cleavage site"
                     /note="Factor Xa site"
                     /translation="IEGR"
     promoter        14126..14625
                     /note="PGK promoter"
                     /note="mouse phosphoglycerate kinase 1 promoter"
     CDS             14667..15461
                     /codon_start=1
                     /gene="aph(3')-II (or nptII)"
                     /product="aminoglycoside phosphotransferase from Tn5"
                     /note="NeoR/KanR"
                     /note="confers resistance to neomycin, kanamycin, and G418 
                     (Geneticin(R))"
                     /translation="MIEQDGLHAGSPAAWVERLFGYDWAQQTIGCSDAAVFRLSAQGRP
                     VLFVKTDLSGALNELQDEAARLSWLATTGVPCAAVLDVVTEAGRDWLLLGEVPGQDLLS
                     SHLAPAEKVSIMADAMRRLHTLDPATCPFDHQAKHRIERARTRMEAGLVDQDDLDEEHQ
                     GLAPAELFARLKARMPDGEDLVVTHGDACLPNIMVENGRFSGFIDCGRLGVADRYQDIA
                     LATRDIAEELGGEWADRFLVLYGIAAPDSQRIAFYRLLDEFF"
ORIGIN
        1 cgcgtatgca tctcgagggc ccggtacctt taagaccaat gacttacaag gcagctgtag
       61 atcttagcca ctttttaaaa gaaaaggggg gactggaagg gctagctcac tcccaacgaa
      121 gacaagatct gctttttgct tgtactgggt ctctctggtt agaccagatc tgagcctggg
      181 agctctctgg ctaactaggg aacccactgc ttaagcctca ataaagcttg ccttgagtgc
      241 ttcaagtagt gtgtgcccgt ctgttgtgtg actctggtaa ctagagatcc ctcagaccct
      301 tttagtcagt gtggaaaatc tctagcagta gtagttcatg tcatcttatt attcagtatt
      361 tataacttgc aaagaaatga atatcagaga gtgagaggaa cttgtttatt gcagcttata
      421 atggttacaa ataaagcaat agcatcacaa atttcacaaa taaagcattt ttttcactgc
      481 attctagttg tggtttgtcc aaactcatca atgtatctta tcatgtctgg ctctagctat
      541 cccgccccta actccgccca gttccgccca ttctccgccc catggctgac taattttttt
      601 tatttatgca gaggccgagg ccgcctcggc ctctgagcta ttccagaagt agtgaggagg
      661 cttttttgga ggcctaggct tttgcgtcga gacgtaccca attcgcccta tagtgagtcg
      721 tattacgcgc gctcactggc cgtcgtttta caacgtcgtg actgggaaaa ccctggcgtt
      781 acccaactta atcgccttgc agcacatccc cctttcgcca gctggcgtaa tagcgaagag
      841 gcccgcaccg atcgcccttc ccaacagttg cgcagcctga atggcgaatg gcgcgnnnnn
      901 nnnnnnnnnn nnnnnnnnnn nnnnnnnnnn nnnnnnnnnn nnnnnnnnnn nnnnnnnnnn
      961 nnnnnnnnnn nnnnnnnnnn nnnnnnnnnn nnnnnnnnnn nnnnnnnnnn nnnnnnnnnc
     1021 nnnnnnnnnn nnnnnnnnnn nnnnnnnnnn nnnnnnnnnn nnnnnnnnnn nnnnnnnnnn
     1081 nnnnnnnnnn nnnnnnnnnn nnnnnnnnnn nannnnnnnn nnnnnnnnnn nnnnnnnnnn
     1141 nnnnnnnnnn nnnnnnnnnn ncctttgacg ttggagtcca cgttctttaa tagtggactc
     1201 ttgttccaaa ctggaacaac actcaaccct atctcggtct attcttttga tttataaggg
     1261 attttgccga tttcggccta ttggttaaaa aatgagctga tttaacaaaa atttaacgcg
     1321 aattttaaca aaatattaac gtttacaatt tcccaggtgg cacttttcgg ggaaatgtgc
     1381 gcggaacccc tatttgttta tttttctaaa tacattcaaa tatgtatccg ctcatgagac
     1441 aataaccctg ataaatgctt caataatatt gaaaaaggaa gagtatgagt attcaacatt
     1501 tccgtgtcgc ccttattccc ttttttgcgg cattttgcct tcctgttttt gctcacccag
     1561 aaacgctggt gaaagtaaaa gatgctgaag atcagttggg tgcacgagtg ggttacatcg
     1621 aactggatct caacagcggt aagatccttg agagttttcg ccccgaagaa cgttttccaa
     1681 tgatgagcac ttttaaagtt ctgctatgtg gcgcggtatt atcccgtatt gacgccgggc
     1741 aagagcaact cggtcgccgc atacactatt ctcagaatga cttggttgag tactcaccag
     1801 tcacagaaaa gcatcttacg gatggcatga cagtaagaga attatgcagt gctgccataa
     1861 ccatgagtga taacactgcg gccaacttac ttctgacaac gatcggagga ccgaaggagc
     1921 taaccgcttt tttgcacaac atgggggatc atgtaactcg ccttgatcgt tgggaaccgg
     1981 agctgaatga agccatacca aacgacgagc gtgacaccac gatgcctgta gcaatggcaa
     2041 caacgttgcg caaactatta actggcgaac tacttactct agcttcccgg caacaattaa
     2101 tagactggat ggaggcggat aaagttgcag gaccacttct gcgctcggcc cttccggctg
     2161 gctggtttat tgctgataaa tctggagccg gtgagcgtgg gtctcgcggt atcattgcag
     2221 cactggggcc agatggtaag ccctcccgta tcgtagttat ctacacgacg gggagtcagg
     2281 caactatgga tgaacgaaat agacagatcg ctgagatagg tgcctcactg attaagcatt
     2341 ggtaactgtc agaccaagtt tactcatata tactttagat tgatttaaaa cttcattttt
     2401 aatttaaaag gatctaggtg aagatccttt ttgataatct catgaccaaa atcccttaac
     2461 gtgagttttc gttccactga gcgtcagacc ccgtagaaaa gatcaaagga tcttcttgag
     2521 atcctttttt tctgcgcgta atctgctgct tgcaaacaaa aaaaccaccg ctaccagcgg
     2581 tggtttgttt gccggatcaa gagctaccaa ctctttttcc gaaggtaact ggcttcagca
     2641 gagcgcagat accaaatact gtccttctag tgtagccgta gttaggccac cacttcaaga
     2701 actctgtagc accgcctaca tacctcgctc tgctaatcct gttaccagtg gctgctgcca
     2761 gtggcgataa gtcgtgtctt accgggttgg actcaagacg atagttaccg gataaggcgc
     2821 agcggtcggg ctgaacgggg ggttcgtgca cacagcccag cttggagcga acgacctaca
     2881 ccgaactgag atacctacag cgtgagctat gagaaagcgc cacgcttccc gaagggagaa
     2941 aggcggacag gtatccggta agcggcaggg tcggaacagg agagcgcacg agggagcttc
     3001 cagggggaaa cgcctggtat ctttatagtc ctgtcgggtt tcgccacctc tgacttgagc
     3061 gtcgattttt gtgatgctcg tcaggggggc ggagcctatg gaaaaacgcc agcaacgcgg
     3121 cctttttacg gttcctggcc ttttgctggc cttttgctca catgttcttt cctgcgttat
     3181 cccctgattc tgtggataac cgtattaccg cctttgagtg agctgatacc gctcgccgca
     3241 gccgaacgac cgagcgcagc gagtcagtga gcgaggaagc ggaagagcgc ccaatacgca
     3301 aaccgcctct ccccgcgcgt tggccgattc attaatgcag ctggcacgac aggtttcccg
     3361 actggaaagc gggcagtgag cgcaacgcaa ttaatgtgag ttagctcact cattaggcac
     3421 cccaggcttt acactttatg cttccggctc gtatgttgtg tggaattgtg agcggataac
     3481 aatttcacac aggaaacagc tatgaccatg attacgccaa gcgcgcaatt aaccctcact
     3541 aaagggaaca aaagctggag ctgcaagctt aatgtagtct tatgcaatac tcttgtagtc
     3601 ttgcaacatg gtaacgatga gttagcaaca tgccttacaa ggagagaaaa agcaccgtgc
     3661 atgccgattg gtggaagtaa ggtggtacga tcgtgcctta ttaggaaggc aacagacggg
     3721 tctgacatgg attggacgaa ccactgaatt gccgcattgc agagatattg tatttaagtg
     3781 cctagctcga tacaataaac gggtctctct ggttagacca gatctgagcc tgggagctct
     3841 ctggctaact agggaaccca ctgcttaagc ctcaataaag cttgccttga gtgcttcaag
     3901 tagtgtgtgc ccgtctgttg tgtgactctg gtaactagag atccctcaga cccttttagt
     3961 cagtgtggaa aatctctagc agtggcgccc gaacagggac ctgaaagcga aagggaaacc
     4021 agagctctct cgacgcagga ctcggcttgc tgaagcgcgc acggcaagag gcgaggggcg
     4081 gcgactggtg agtacgccaa aaattttgac tagcggaggc tagaaggaga gagatgggtg
     4141 cgagagcgtc agtattaagc gggggagaat tagatcgcga tgggaaaaaa ttcggttaag
     4201 gccaggggga aagaaaaaat ataaattaaa acatatagta tgggcaagca gggagctaga
     4261 acgattcgca gttaatcctg gcctgttaga aacatcagaa ggctgtagac aaatactggg
     4321 acagctacaa ccatcccttc agacaggatc agaagaactt agatcattat ataatacagt
     4381 agcaaccctc tattgtgtgc atcaaaggat agagataaaa gacaccaagg aagctttaga
     4441 caagatagag gaagagcaaa acaaaagtaa gaccaccgca cagcaagcgg ccgctgatct
     4501 tcagacctgg aggaggagat atgagggaca attggagaag tgaattatat aaatataaag
     4561 tagtaaaaat tgaaccatta ggagtagcac ccaccaaggc aaagagaaga gtggtgcaga
     4621 gagaaaaaag agcagtggga ataggagctt tgttccttgg gttcttggga gcagcaggaa
     4681 gcactatggg cgcagcctca atgacgctga cggtacaggc cagacaatta ttgtctggta
     4741 tagtgcagca gcagaacaat ttgctgaggg ctattgaggc gcaacagcat ctgttgcaac
     4801 tcacagtctg gggcatcaag cagctccagg caagaatcct ggctgtggaa agatacctaa
     4861 aggatcaaca gctcctgggg atttggggtt gctctggaaa actcatttgc accactgctg
     4921 tgccttggaa tgctagttgg agtaataaat ctctggaaca gattggaatc acacgacctg
     4981 gatggagtgg gacagagaaa ttaacaatta cacaagctta atacactcct taattgaaga
     5041 atcgcaaaac cagcaagaaa agaatgaaca agaattattg gaattagata aatgggcaag
     5101 tttgtggaat tggtttaaca taacaaattg gctgtggtat ataaaattat tcataatgat
     5161 agtaggaggc ttggtaggtt taagaatagt ttttgctgta ctttctatag tgaatagagt
     5221 taggcaggga tattcaccat tatcgtttca gacccacctc ccaaccccga ggggacccga
     5281 caggcccgaa ggaatagaag aagaaggtgg agagagagac agagacagat ccattcgatt
     5341 agtgaacgga tctcgacggt taacttttaa aagaaaaggg gggattgggg ggtacagtgc
     5401 aggggaaaga atagtagaca taatagcaac agacatacaa actaaagaat tacaaaaaca
     5461 aattacaaaa attcaaaatt ttattccagt gtggtggaat tgagtattcc agtgtggtgg
     5521 aattctgcag atatcaacaa gtttgtacaa aaaagcaggc tgcgatgtac gggccagata
     5581 tacgcgttga cattgattat tgactagtta ttaatagtaa tcaattacgg ggtcattagt
     5641 tcatagccca tatatggagt tccgcgttac ataacttacg gtaaatggcc cgcctggctg
     5701 accgcccaac gacccccgcc cattgacgtc aataatgacg tatgttccca tagtaacgcc
     5761 aatagggact ttccattgac gtcaatgggt ggagtattta cggtaaactg cccacttggc
     5821 agtacatcaa gtgtatcata tgccaagtac gccccctatt gacgtcaatg acggtaaatg
     5881 gcccgcctgg cattatgccc agtacatgac cttatgggac tttcctactt ggcagtacat
     5941 ctacgtatta gtcatcgcta ttaccatggt gatgcggttt tggcagtaca tcaatgggcg
     6001 tggatagcgg tttgactcac ggggatttcc aagtctccac cccattgacg tcaatgggag
     6061 tttgttttgg caccaaaatc aacgggactt tccaaaatgt cgtaacaact ccgccccatt
     6121 gacgcaaatg ggcggtaggc gtgtacggtg ggaggtctat ataagcagag ctctctggct
     6181 aactagagaa cccactgctt actggcttat cgaaattaat acgactcact atagggagac
     6241 ccaagcttgg taccgagctc ggatcctaaa gccaccatgg tgagcaaggg cgaggagctg
     6301 ttcaccgggg tggtgcccat cctggtcgag ctggacggcg acgtaaacgg ccacaagttc
     6361 agcgtgtccg gcgagggcga gggcgatgcc acctacggca agctgaccct gaagttcatc
     6421 tgcaccaccg gcaagctgcc cgtgccctgg cccaccctcg tgaccaccct gacctacggc
     6481 gtgcagtgct tcagccgcta ccccgaccac atgaagcagc acgacttctt caagtccgcc
     6541 atgcccgaag gctacgtcca ggagcgcacc atcttcttca aggacgacgg caactacaag
     6601 acccgcgccg aggtgaagtt cgagggcgac accctggtga accgcatcga gctgaagggc
     6661 atcgacttca aggaggacgg caacatcctg gggcacaagc tggagtacaa ctacaacagc
     6721 cacaacgtct atatcatggc cgacaagcag aagaacggca tcaaggtgaa cttcaagatc
     6781 cgccacaaca tcgaggacgg cagcgtgcag ctcgccgacc actaccagca gaacaccccc
     6841 atcggcgacg gccccgtgct gctgcccgac aaccactacc tgagcaccca gtccgccctg
     6901 agcaaagacc ccaacgagaa gcgcgatcac atggtcctgc tggagttcgt gaccgccgcc
     6961 gggatcactc tcggcatgga cgagctgtac aagtaaagcg gccgcgactc tagagctcga
     7021 gcatgcatct agaggacaac tttgtataca aaagttggga gacccaagct tggtaccgag
     7081 ctcttacgcg agatcaaagg gggtaagatc aaagggggta agatcaaagg ggcgcgagat
     7141 caaagggggt aagatcaaag ggggtaagat caaagggggt aagatcaaag gggcgcgccc
     7201 gcgtgctagc ccgggctcga gatctagact ctagagggta tataatggaa gctcgaattc
     7261 cagcttggca ttccggtact gttggtaaaa agcttggcaa tccggtactg ttggtaaagc
     7321 caccatggtc ttcacactcg aagatttcgt tggggactgg cgacagacag ccggctacaa
     7381 cctggaccaa gtccttgaac agggaggtgt gtccagtttg tttcagaatc tcggggtgtc
     7441 cgtaactccg atccaaagga ttgtcctgag cggtgaaaat gggctgaaga tcgacatcca
     7501 tgtcatcatc ccgtatgaag gtctgagcgg cgaccaaatg ggccagatcg aaaaaatttt
     7561 taaggtggtg taccctgtgg atgatcatca ctttaaggtg atcctgcact atggcacact
     7621 ggtaatcgac ggggttacgc cgaacatgat cgactatttc ggacggccgt atgaaggcat
     7681 cgccgtgttc gacggcaaaa agatcactgt aacagggacc ctgtggaacg gcaacaaaat
     7741 tatcgacgag cgcctgatca accccgacgg ctccctgctg ttccgagtaa ccatcaacgg
     7801 agtgaccggc tggcggctgt gcgaacgcat tctggcgtaa ggccgcgact ctagagtcgg
     7861 ggcggccggc cgcttcgagc agacatgata agatacattg atgagtttgg acaaaccaca
     7921 actagaatgc agtgaaaaaa atgctttatt tgtgaaattt gtgatgctat tgctttattt
     7981 gtaaccatta taagctgcaa taaacaagtt aacaacaaca attgcattca ttttatgttt
     8041 caggttcagg gggaggtgtg ggaggttttt taaagcaagt aaaacctcta caaatgtggt
     8101 aaaatcgata aggatccact agtaacggcc gccagtgtgc tggaattctg cagatatcca
     8161 tcacactggc ggccgctcga gcatgcatct agaggcaccc aacttttcta tacaaagttg
     8221 ggagacccaa gcttggtacc gagctctata cactccgcta tcgctacgtg actgggtcat
     8281 ggctgcgccc cgacacccgc caacacccgc tgacgcgccc tgacgggctt gtctgctccc
     8341 ggcatccgct tacagacaag ctgtgaccgt ctccgggagc tgcatgtgtc agaggttttc
     8401 accgtcatca ccgaaacgcg cgaggcagga tcagccatat cacatttgta gaggttttac
     8461 ttgctttaaa aaacctccca cacctccccc tgaacctgaa acataaaatg aatgcaattg
     8521 ttgttaactt gtttattgca gcttataatg gttacaaata aagcaatagc atcacaaatt
     8581 tcacaaataa agcatttttt tcactgcatt ctagttgtgg tttgtccaaa ctcatcaatg
     8641 tatcttatca tgtctggatc agccatatca catttgtaga ggttttactt gctttaaaaa
     8701 acctcccaca cctccccctg aacctgaaac ataaaatgaa tgcaattgtt gttaacttgt
     8761 ttattgcagc ttataatggt tacaaataaa gcaatagcat cacaaatttc acaaataaag
     8821 catttttttc actgcattct agttgtggtt tgtccaaact catcaatgta tcttatcatg
     8881 tctggatcca agctcagatc caagcttatc gataccgtcg agtgggtggt ctgggtggtc
     8941 tgggtggtct gggtggtcga gtgggtggtc tgggtggtct gggtggtctg ggtggtcgag
     9001 tgggtggtct gggtggtctg ggtggtctgg gtggtcgacc tcgagatccg gcaaaccccg
     9061 cccagcgtct tgtcattggc gaattcgaac acgcagatgc agtcggggcg gcgcggtccg
     9121 aggtccactt cgcatattaa ggtgacgcgt gtggcctcga acaccgagcg accctgcagc
     9181 gacccgctta acagcgtcaa cagcgtgccg cagatctgag cttggcattc cggtactgtt
     9241 ggtaaaatgg aagacgccaa aaacataaag aaaggcccgg cgccattcta tcctctagag
     9301 gatggaaccg ctggagagca actgcataag gctatgaaga gatacgccct ggttcctgga
     9361 acaattgctt ttacagatgc acatatcgag gtgaacatca cgtacgcgga atacttcgaa
     9421 atgtccgttc ggttggcaga agctatgaaa cgatatgggc tgaatacaaa tcacagaatc
     9481 gtcgtatgca gtgaaaactc tcttcaattc tttatgccgg tgttgggcgc gttatttatc
     9541 ggagttgcag ttgcgcccgc gaacgacatt tataatgaac gtgaattgct caacagtatg
     9601 aacatttcgc agcctaccgt agtgtttgtt tccaaaaagg ggttgcaaaa aattttgaac
     9661 gtgcaaaaaa aattaccaat aatccagaaa attattatca tggattctaa aacggattac
     9721 cagggatttc agtcgatgta cacgttcgtc acatctcatc tacctcccgg ttttaatgaa
     9781 tacgattttg taccagagtc ctttgatcgt gacaaaacaa ttgcactgat aatgaattcc
     9841 tctggatcta ctgggttacc taagggtgtg gcccttccgc atagaactgc ctgcgtcaga
     9901 ttctcgcatg ccagagatcc tatttttggc aatcaaatca ttccggatac tgcgatttta
     9961 agtgttgttc cattccatca cggttttgga atgtttacta cactcggata tttgatatgt
    10021 ggatttcgag tcgtcttaat gtatagattt gaagaaaagc tgtttttacg atcccttcag
    10081 gattacaaaa ttcaaagtgc gttgctagta ccaaccctat tttcattctt cgccaaaagc
    10141 actctgattg anaaatacga tttatctaat ttacacgaaa ttgcttctgg ggggcgcacc
    10201 tctttcgaaa gaagtcgggg aagcggttgc aaaacgcttc catcttccag ggatacgaca
    10261 aggatatggg ctcactgaga ctacatcagc tattctgatt acacccgagg gggatgataa
    10321 accgggcgcg gtcggtaaag ttgttccatt ttttgaagcg aaggttgtgg atctggatac
    10381 cgggaaaacg ctgggcgtta atcagagagg cgaattatgt gtcagaggac ctatgattat
    10441 gtccggttat gtaaacaatc cggaagcgac caacgccttg attgacaagg atggatggct
    10501 acattctgga gacatagctt actgggacga agacgaacac ttcttcatag ttgaccgctt
    10561 gaagtcttta attaaataca aaggatatca ggtggccccc gctgaattgg aatcgatatt
    10621 gttacaacac cccaacatct tcgacgcggg cgtggcaggt cttcccgacg atgacgccgg
    10681 tgaacttccc gccgccgttg ttgttttgga gcacggaaag acgatgacgg aaaaagagat
    10741 cgtggattac gtcgccagtc aagtaacaac cgcgaaaaag ttgcgcggag gagttgtgtt
    10801 tgtggacgaa gtaccgaaag gtcttaccgg aaaactcgac gcaagaaaaa tcagagagat
    10861 cctcataaag gccaagaagg gcggaaagtc caaattgtaa aatgtaactg tattcagcga
    10921 tgacgaaatt cttagctatt gtaatgactc tagaggatct ttgtgaagga accttacttc
    10981 tgtggtgtga cataattgga caaactacct acagagattt aaagctctaa ggtaaatata
    11041 aaatttttaa gtgtataatg tgttaaacta ctgattctaa ttgtttgtgt attttagatt
    11101 ccaacctatg gaactgatga atgggagcag tggtggaatg cctttaatga ggaaaacctg
    11161 ttttgctcag aagaaatgcc atctagtgat gatgaggcta ctgctgactc tcaacattct
    11221 actcctccaa aaaagaagag aaaggtagaa gaccccaagg actttccttc agaattgcta
    11281 agttttttga gtcatgctgt gtttagtaat agaactcttg cttgctttgc tatttacacc
    11341 acaaaggaaa aagctgcact gctatacaag aaaattatgg aaaaatattc tgtaaccttt
    11401 ataagtaggc ataacagtta taatcataac atactgtttt ttcttactcc acacaggcat
    11461 agagtgtctg ctattaataa ctatgctcaa aaattgtgta cctttagctt tttaatttgt
    11521 aaaggggtta ataaggaata tttgatgtat agtgccttga ctagagatca taatcagcca
    11581 taccacattt gtagaggttt tacttgcttt aaaaaacctc ccacacctcc ccctgaacct
    11641 gaaacataaa atgaatgcaa ttgttgttgt taacttgttt attgcagctt ataatggtta
    11701 caaataaagc aatagcatca caaatttcac aaataaagca tttttttcac tgcattctag
    11761 ttgtggtttg tccaaactca tcaatgtatc ttatcatgtc tggatcgatc cccaggaagc
    11821 tcctctgtgt cctcataaac cctaacctcc tctacttgag aggacattcc aatcataggc
    11881 tgcccatcca ccctctgtgt cctcctgtta attaggtcac ttaacaaaaa ggaaattggg
    11941 taggggtttt tcacagaccg ctttctaagg gtaattttaa aatatctggg aagtcccttc
    12001 cactgctgtg ttccagaagt gttggtaaac agcccacaaa tgtcaacagc agaaacatac
    12061 aagctgtcag ctttgcacaa gggcccaaca ccctgctcat caagaagcac tgtggttgct
    12121 gtgttagtaa tgtgcaaaac aggaggcaca ttttccccac ctgtgtaggt tccaaaatat
    12181 ctagtgtttt catttttact tggatcagga acccagcact ccactggata agcattatcc
    12241 ttatccaaaa cagccttgtg gtcagtgttc atctgctgac tagtaacggc cgccagtgtg
    12301 ctggaattct gcagatatcc atcacactgg cggccgctcg agcatgcatc tagaggacaa
    12361 ctttgtataa taaagttggg agacccaagc ttggtaccga gctcggatcc actagtaacg
    12421 gccgccagtg tgctggaatt cgtattaccg ccatgcatta gttattaatc gagatctggt
    12481 gtaaacacgc cgtgggaaaa aatttatgga tctggagtaa cacgccgtgg gaaaaaattt
    12541 atggatctgg agtaacacgc cgtgggaaaa aatttatgga tctggagtaa cacgccgtgg
    12601 gaaaaaattt atggatctgc atctcaatta gtcagcaacc atagtcccgc ccctaactcc
    12661 gcccatcccg cccctaactc cgcccagttc cgcccattct ccgccccatg gctgactaat
    12721 tttttttatt tatgcagagg ccgaggccgc ctcggcctct gagctattcc agaagtagtg
    12781 aggaggcttt tttggaggcc taggcttttg caaaaagctg gctagcgcta ccggactcag
    12841 atctcgagct caagcttggt accgagctcg gatccagcca ccatgggagt caaagttctg
    12901 tttgccctga tctgcatcgc tgtggccgag gccaagccca ccgagaacaa cgaagacttc
    12961 aacatcgtgg ccgtggccag caacttcgcg accacggatc tcgatgctga ccgcgggaag
    13021 ttgcccggca agaagctgcc gctggaggtg ctcaaagaga tggaagccaa tgcccggaaa
    13081 gctggctgca ccaggggctg tctgatctgc ctgtcccaca tcaagtgcac gcccaagatg
    13141 aagaagttca tcccaggacg ctgccacacc tacgaaggcg acaaagagtc cgcacagggc
    13201 ggcataggcg aggcgatcgt cgacattcct gagattcctg ggttcaagga cttggagccc
    13261 atggagcagt tcatcgcaca ggtcgatctg tgtgtggact gcacaactgg ctgcctcaaa
    13321 gggcttgcca acgtgcagtg ttctgacctg ctcaagaagt ggctgccgca acgctgtgcg
    13381 acctttgcca gcaagatcca gggccaggtg gacaagatca agggggccgg tggtgactaa
    13441 gcggccgctc gagcatgcat ctagaggtac ccagctttct tgtacaaagt ggttgatatc
    13501 cagcacagtg gcggccgctc gacaatcaac ctctggatta caaaatttgt gaaagattga
    13561 ctggtattct taactatgtt gctcctttta cgctatgtgg atacgctgct ttaatgcctt
    13621 tgtatcatgc tattgcttcc cgtatggctt tcattttctc ctccttgtat aaatcctggt
    13681 tgctgtctct ttatgaggag ttgtggcccg ttgtcaggca acgtggcgtg gtgtgcactg
    13741 tgtttgctga cgcaaccccc actggttggg gcattgccac cacctgtcag ctcctttccg
    13801 ggactttcgc tttccccctc cctattgcca cggcggaact catcgccgcc tgccttgccc
    13861 gctgctggac aggggctcgg ctgttgggca ctgacaattc cgtggtgttg tcggggaagc
    13921 tgacgtcctt tccatggctg ctcgcctgtg ttgccacctg gattctgcgc gggacgtcct
    13981 tctgctacgt cccttcggcc ctcaatccag cggaccttcc ttcccgcggc ctgctgccgg
    14041 ctctgcggcc tcttccgcgt cttcgccttc gccctcagac gagtcggatc tccctttggg
    14101 ccgcctcccc gcctggaatt ctaccgggta ggggaggcgc ttttcccaag gcagtctgga
    14161 gcatgcgctt tagcagcccc gctgggcact tggcgctaca caagtggcct ctggcctcgc
    14221 acacattcca catccaccgg taggcgccaa ccggctccgt tctttggtgg ccccttcgcg
    14281 ccaccttcta ctcctcccct agtcaggaag ttcccccccg ccccgcagct cgcgtcgtgc
    14341 aggacgtgac aaatggaagt agcacgtctc actagtctcg tgcagatgga cagcaccgct
    14401 gagcaatgga agcgggtagg cctttggggc agcggccaat agcagctttg ctccttcgct
    14461 ttctgggctc agaggctggg aaggggtggg tccgggggcg ggctcagggg cgggctcagg
    14521 ggcggggcgg gcgcccgaag gtcctccgga ggcccggcat tctgcacgct tcaaaagcgc
    14581 acgtctgccg cgctgttctc ctcttcctca tctccgggcc tttcgacctg cagcccaagc
    14641 ttaccacact cctgcaggcg tttcgcatga ttgaacaaga tggattgcac gcaggttctc
    14701 cggccgcttg ggtggagagg ctattcggct atgactgggc acaacagaca atcggctgct
    14761 ctgatgccgc cgtgttccgg ctgtcagcgc aggggcgccc ggttcttttt gtcaagaccg
    14821 acctgtccgg tgccctgaat gaactgcagg acgaggcagc gcggctatcg tggctggcca
    14881 cgacgggcgt tccttgcgca gctgtgctcg acgttgtcac tgaagcggga agggactggc
    14941 tgctattggg cgaagtgccg gggcaggatc tcctgtcatc tcaccttgct cctgccgaga
    15001 aagtatccat catggctgat gcaatgcggc ggctgcatac gcttgatccg gctacctgcc
    15061 cattcgacca ccaagcgaaa catcgcatcg agcgagcacg tactcggatg gaagccggtc
    15121 ttgtcgatca ggatgatctg gacgaagagc atcaggggct cgcgccagcc gaactgttcg
    15181 ccaggctcaa ggcgcgcatg cccgacggcg aggatctcgt cgtgacccat ggcgatgcct
    15241 gcttgccgaa tatcatggtg gaaaatggcc gcttttctgg attcatcgac tgtggccggc
    15301 tgggtgtggc ggaccgctat caggacatag cgttggctac ccgtgatatt gctgaagagc
    15361 ttggcggcga atgggctgac cgcttcctcg tgctttacgg tatcgccgct cccgattcgc
    15421 agcgcatcgc cttctatcgc cttcttgacg agttcttctg agcgggactc tggggttcga
    15481 aatgaccga
//
